>Addgene plasmid #26679 | pCMVTNT-T7-KPNA3 | addgene full sequence | sequence record 231754 | Addgene NGS Result
GATCTTCAATATTGGCCATTAGCCATATTATTCATTGGTTATATAGCATAAATCAATATTGGCTATTGGC
CATTGCATACGTTGTATCTATATCATAATATGTACATTTATATTGGCTCATGTCCAATATGACCGCCATG
TTGGCATTGATTATTGACTAGTTATTAATAGTAATCAATTACGGGGTCATTAGTTCATAGCCCATATATG
GAGTTCCGCGTTACATAACTTACGGTAAATGGCCCGCCTGGCTGACCGCCCAACGACCCCCGCCCATTGA
CGTCAATAATGACGTATGTTCCCATAGTAACGCCAATAGGGACTTTCCATTGACGTCAATGGGTGGAGTA
TTTACGGTAAACTGCCCACTTGGCAGTACATCAAGTGTATCATATGCCAAGTCCGCCCCCTATTGACGTC
AATGACGGTAAATGGCCCGCCTGGCATTATGCCCAGTACATGACCTTACGGGACTTTCCTACTTGGCAGT
ACATCTACGTATTAGTCATCGCTATTACCATGGTGATGCGGTTTTGGCAGTACACCAATGGGCGTGGATA
GCGGTTTGACTCACGGGGATTTCCAAGTCTCCACCCCATTGACGTCAATGGGAGTTTGTTTTGGCACCAA
AATCAACGGGACTTTCCAAAATGTCGTAATAACCCCGCCCCGTTGACGCAAATGGGCGGTAGGCGTGTAC
GGTGGGAGGTCTATATAAGCAGAGCTCGTTTAGTGAACCGTCAGATCACTAGAAGCTTTATTGCGGTAGT
TTATCACAGTTAAATTGCTAACGCAGTCAGTGCTTCTGACACAACAGTCTCGAACTTAAGCTGCAGAAGT
TGGTCGTGAGGCACTGGGCAGGTAAGTATCAAGGTTACAAGACAGGTTTAAGGAGACCAATAGAAACTGG
GCTTGTCGAGACAGAGAAGACTCTTGCGTTTCTGATAGGCACCTATTGGTCTTACTGACATCCACTTTGC
CTTTCTCTCCACAGGTGTCCACTCCCAGTTCAATTACAGCTCTTAAGGCTAGAGTACTTAATACGACTCA
CTATAGGCTAGCATTTAGGTGACACTATAGAATACAAGCTACTTGTTCTTTTTGCACTCGAGCCACCATG
GCCAGCATGACCGGCGGCCAGCAGATGGGCGAATTCGCCGAGAACCCCAGCTTGGAGAACCACCGCATCA
AGAGCTTCAAGAACAAGGGCCGCGATGTGGAAACAATGCGAAGACATAGAAATGAAGTGACAGTGGAACT
GCGGAAGAACAAAAGAGATGAACACTTATTGAAAAAGAGAAATGTTCCCCAAGAAGAAAGTCTAGAAGAT
TCAGATGTTGATGCTGATTTTAAAGCACAAAATGTAACCCTAGAAGCTATATTGCAGAATGCCACAAGTG
ATAACCCAGTGGTCCAATTGAGTGCTGTCCAGGCAGCAAGAAAACTGTTATCCAGTGACAGAAATCCACC
GATTGATGACTTAATAAAATCTGGGATTTTACCAATTCTAGTCAAATGTCTAGAAAGGGATGATAATCCT
TCATTACAGTTTGAAGCTGCTTGGGCATTAACTAACATAGCATCAGGAACTTCTGCACAGACTCAAGCTG
TTGTGCAGTCTAATGCAGTACCTCTTTTTCTGAGACTTCTTCGTTCACCACATCAGAATGTTTGTGAACA
AGCAGTATGGGCTTTGGGAAACATTATAGGTGATGGTCCTCAATGTAGAGATTATGTCATATCACTGGGA
GTTGTCAAACCTCTTCTGTCCTTCATCAGTCCCTCCATCCCCATCACCTTCCTTCGGAACGTCACATGGG
TCATTGTCAATCTCTGCAGGAATAAGGATCCCCCACCGCCTATGGAGACAGTTCAGGAGATTTTGCCAGC
TTTATGTGTCCTCATATACCATACAGATATAAACATTCTTGTAGACACTGTTTGGGCTCTGTCATACTTG
ACAGATGGAGGTAATGAACAGATACAGATGGTTATTGATTCAGGAGTTGTGCCCTTTCTTGTGCCCCTTC
TGAGCCATCAGGAAGTCAAAGTTCAAACAGCAGCCCTCAGAGCAGTTGGCAACATAGTGACTGGCACCGA
CGAGCAGACCCAGGTTGTTCTCAATTGTGATGTCCTGTCACACTTCCCAAATCTCTTATCACACCCAAAA
GAGAAGATAAATAAGGAAGCAGTGTGGTTCCTTTCCAACATAACAGCAGGCAACCAGCAACAAGTTCAAG
CTGTAATAGATGCTGGATTAATTCCTATGATAATTCATCAGCTTGCTAAGGGGGACTTTGGAACACAAAA
AGAAGCTGCTTGGGCAATCAGCAACTTAACAATAAGTGGCAGAAAAGATCAGGTTGAGTACCTTGTACAG
CAGAATGTAATACCACCGTTCTGTAATTTACTGTCAGTGAAAGATTCTCAAGTGGTTCAGGTGGTTCTAG
ATGGTCTAAAAAACATTCTGATAATGGCCGGTGATGAAGCAAGCACAATAGCTGAAATAATAGAGGAATG
TGGAGGTTTGGAGAAAATTGAAGTTTTACAGCAACATGAAAATGAAGACATATATAAATTAGCATTTGAA
ATCATAGATCAGTATTTCTCTGGTGATGATATTGATGAAGATCCCTGCCTCATTCCTGAAGCAACACAAG
GAGGTACCTACAATTTTGATCCAACAGCCAACCTTCAAACAAAAGAATTTAATTTTTAACCCGGGCGGCC
GCTTCGAGCAGACATGATAAGATACATTGATGAGTTTGGACAAACCACAACTAGAATGCAGTGAAAAAAA
TGCTTTATTTGTGAAATTTGTGATGCTATTGCTTTATTTGTAACCATTATAAGCTGCAATAAACAAGTTA
ACAACAACAATTGCATTCATTTTATGTTTCAGGTTCAGGGGGAGATGTGGGAGGTTTTTTAAAGCAAGTA
AAACCTCTACAAATGTGGTAAAATCGATAAGGATCCGGGCTGGCGTAATAGCGAAGAGGCCCGCACCGAT
CGCCCTTCCCAACAGTTGCGCAGCCTGAATGGCGAATGG
[124 nt withheld, positions 3050-3173]
C
[91 nt withheld, positions 3175-3265]
A
[49 nt withheld, positions 3267-3315]
CCTTTGACGTTGGAGTCCACGTTCTTT
[37 nt withheld, positions 3343-3379]
ACCCTATCTCGGTCTATTCTTTTGATTTATAAGGGATTTTGCCGATTTCGGCCTATTGGTTAAAAAATGA
GCTGATTTAACAAAAATTTAACGCGAATTTTAACAAAATATTAACGCTTACAATTTCCTGATGCGGTATT
TTCTCCTTACGCATCTGTGCGGTATTTCACACCGCATATGGTGCACTCTCAGTACAATCTGCTCTGATGC
CGCATAGTTAAGCCAGCCCCGACACCCGCCAACACCCGCTGACGCGCCCTGACGGGCTTGTCTGCTCCCG
GCATCCGCTTACAGACAAGCTGTGACCGTCTCCGGGAGCTGCATGTGTCAGAGGTTTTCACCGTCATCAC
CGAAACGCGCGAGACGAAAGGGCCTCGTGATACGCCTATTTTTATAGGTTAATGTCATGATAATAATGGT
TTCTTAGACGTCAGGTGGCACTTTTCGGGGAAATGTGCGCGGAACCCCTATTTGTTTATTTTTCTAAATA
CATTCAAATATGTATCCGCTCATGAGACAATAACCCTGATAAATGCTTCAATAATATTGAAAAAGGAAGA
GTATGAGTATTCAACATTTCCGTGTCGCCCTTATTCCCTTTTTTGCGGCATTTTGCCTTCCTGTTTTTGC
TCACCCAGAAACGCTGGTGAAAGTAAAAGATGCTGAAGATCAGTTGGGTGCACGAGTGGGTTACATCGAA
CTGGATCTCAACAGCGGTAAGATCCTTGAGAGTTTTCGCCCCGAAGAACGTTTTCCAATGATGAGCACTT
TTAAAGTTCTGCTATGTGGCGCGGTATTATCCCGTATTGACGCCGGGCAAGAGCAACTCGGTCGCCGCAT
ACACTATTCTCAGAATGACTTGGTTGAGTACTCACCAGTCACAGAAAAGCATCTTACGGATGGCATGACA
GTAAGAGAATTATGCAGTGCTGCCATAACCATGAGTGATAACACTGCGGCCAACTTACTTCTGACAACGA
TCGGAGGACCGAAGGAGCTAACCGCTTTTTTGCACAACATGGGGGATCATGTAACTCGCCTTGATCGTTG
GGAACCGGAGCTGAATGAAGCCATACCAAACGACGAGCGTGACACCACGATGCCTGTAGCAATGGCAACA
ACGTTGCGCAAACTATTAACTGGCGAACTACTTACTCTAGCTTCCCGGCAACAATTAATAGACTGGATGG
AGGCGGATAAAGTTGCAGGACCACTTCTGCGCTCGGCCCTTCCGGCTGGCTGGTTTATTGCTGATAAATC
TGGAGCCGGTGAGCGTGGGTCTCGCGGTATCATTGCAGCACTGGGGCCAGATGGTAAGCCCTCCCGTATC
GTAGTTATCTACACGACGGGGAGTCAGGCAACTATGGATGAACGAAATAGACAGATCGCTGAGATAGGTG
CCTCACTGATTAAGCATTGGTAACTGTCAGACCAAGTTTACTCATATATACTTTAGATTGATTTAAAACT
TCATTTTTAATTTAAAAGGATCTAGGTGAAGATCCTTTTTGATAATCTCATGACCAAAATCCCTTAACGT
GAGTTTTCGTTCCACTGAGCGTCAGACCCCGTAGAAAAGATCAAAGGATCTTCTTGAGATCCTTTTTTTC
TGCGCGTAATCTGCTGCTTGCAAACAAAAAAACCACCGCTACCAGCGGTGGTTTGTTTGCCGGATCAAGA
GCTACCAACTCTTTTTCCGAAGGTAACTGGCTTCAGCAGAGCGCAGATACCAAATACTGTTCTTCTAGTG
TAGCCGTAGTTAGGCCACCACTTCAAGAACTCTGTAGCACCGCCTACATACCTCGCTCTGCTAATCCTGT
TACCAGTGGCTGCTGCCAGTGGCGATAAGTCGTGTCTTACCGGGTTGGACTCAAGACGATAGTTACCGGA
TAAGGCGCAGCGGTCGGGCTGAACGGGGGGTTCGTGCACACAGCCCAGCTTGGAGCGAACGACCTACACC
GAACTGAGATACCTACAGCGTGAGCTATGAGAAAGCGCCACGCTTCCCGAAGGGAGAAAGGCGGACAGGT
ATCCGGTAAGCGGCAGGGTCGGAACAGGAGAGCGCACGAGGGAGCTTCCAGGGGGAAACGCCTGGTATCT
TTATAGTCCTGTCGGGTTTCGCCACCTCTGACTTGAGCGTCGATTTTTGTGATGCTCGTCAGGGGGGCGG
AGCCTATGGAAAAACGCCAGCAACGCGGCCTTTTTACGGTTCCTGGCCTTTTGCTGGCCTTTTGCTCACA
TGGCTCGACA
Features (pLannotate 1.2.2; 15 found; start..end, strand, type, name):
    145..522     +  enhancer       CMV enhancer: human cytomegalovirus immediate early enhancer
    524..723     +  promoter       CMV promoter: human cytomegalovirus (CMV) immediate early promoter
    862..994     +  intron         chimeric intron: chimera between introns from human β-globin and immunoglobulin heavy chain genes
   1039..1057    +  promoter       T7 promoter: promoter for bacteriophage T7 RNA polymerase
   1063..1081    +  promoter       SP6 promoter: promoter for bacteriophage SP6 RNA polymerase
   1157..2716    +  CDS            KPNA3: IMA4_HUMAN - Also known as QIP2. Experimental evidence at protein level: Swiss-Prot protein existence level 1. Functions in nuclear protein import as an adapter protein for nuclear receptor KPNB1. Binds specifically and directly to substrates containing either a simple or bipartite NLS motif. Docking of the importin/substrate complex to the nuclear pore complex (NPC) is mediated by KPNB1 through binding to nucleoporin FxFG repeats and the complex is subsequently translocated through the pore by an energy requiring, Ran-dependent mechanism. At the nucleoplasmic side of the NPC, Ran binds to imp
   2748..2869    -  polyA_signal   SV40 poly(A) signal: SV40 polyadenylation signal
   2892..2960    -  CDS            large T antigen (fragment): large T antigen from SV40 (simian virus 40)
   2979..3046    +  CDS            lacZα (fragment): LacZα fragment of β-galactosidase; lacZ fragment
   3050..3478    +  rep_origin     f1 ori (sequence partly withheld): f1 bacteriophage origin of replication; arrow indicates direction of (+) strand synthesis
   3506..3605    -  misc_feature   bom (fragment): basis of mobility region from pBR322
   3707..3742    -  CDS            rop (fragment): Rop protein, which maintains plasmids at low copy number; rop
   3837..3941    +  promoter       AmpR promoter: bla
   3942..4802    +  CDS            AmpR: β-lactamase; bla; confers resistance to ampicillin, carbenicillin, and related antibiotics
   4973..5561    +  rep_origin     ori: high-copy-number ColE1/pMB1/pBR322/pUC origin of replication
