[The description below was written by a language model from this plasmid's Addgene catalogue record and pLannotate feature annotations shown in this document.]
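Description:
pCMVTNT-T7-KPNA3 is a mammalian expression plasmid built on the Promega pCMVTNT backbone, carrying the human KPNA3 coding sequence (karyopherin alpha 3, also called importin alpha 4). It is propagated in E. coli as a high-copy plasmid through a ColE1/pUC-type origin and selected with ampicillin via the β-lactamase gene. An f1 phage origin is also present, which permits single-stranded DNA production. The short annotated fragments of lacZα, bom, rop and SV40 large T antigen appear to be backbone remnants rather than functional elements.

The roughly 1.57 kb insert was cloned between EcoRI and SmaI sites, both of which were retained, and it is fused in frame to an N-terminal T7 epitope tag supplied by the backbone, allowing detection or immunoprecipitation with anti-T7 antibodies. In mammalian cells, transcription is driven by the human cytomegalovirus immediate early enhancer and promoter. This is followed by a chimeric β-globin/immunoglobulin heavy chain intron, which generally improves mRNA processing and expression, and the transcript ends at an SV40 polyadenylation signal. Bacteriophage T7 and SP6 RNA polymerase promoters lie between the intron and the coding sequence, so the same plasmid can serve as a template for in vitro transcription or coupled transcription/translation as well as for transfection.

KPNA3 encodes an adapter that binds simple or bipartite nuclear localization signals and links cargo to importin beta (KPNB1) for Ran-dependent transport through the nuclear pore. The associated publication characterizes KPNA7 as a divergent importin alpha family member, which suggests that this construct provided tagged KPNA3 for comparison across the family, although the record does not state its specific experimental use.
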