Addgene plasmid #26679: pCMVTNT-T7-KPNA3
Depositing lab: Bryce Paschal. Depositing organization: University of Virginia. Publication: Karyopherin alpha7 (KPNA7), a divergent member of the importin alpha family of nuclear import receptors. Kelley JB, Talley AM, Spencer A, Gioeli D, Paschal BM. BMC Cell Biol. 2010 Aug 11;11:63. doi: 10.1186/1471-2121-11-63. PubMed 20701745.
Backbone
  Vector backbone: pCMVTNT
  Backbone manufacturer: Promega
  Backbone size w/o insert (bp): 4050
  Vector type: Mammalian Expression
Growth in bacteria
  Bacterial resistance: Ampicillin, 100 μg/mL
  Growth temperature: 37°C
  Growth strain: DH5alpha
  Copy number: High Copy
Gene/Insert
  Gene/Insert name: Karyopherin Alpha 3 (alt names: KPNA3; Importin Alpha 4)
  Species: H. sapiens (human)
  Insert size (bp): 1566
  GenBank ID: NM_002267
  Entrez Gene: KPNA3 (a.k.a. IPOA4, SRP1, SRP1gamma, SRP4, hSRP1)
  Tag / fusion protein: T7 (MASMTGGQQMG) (N terminal on backbone)
  Cloning method: Restriction Enzyme; 5′ cloning site EcoRI (not destroyed); 3′ cloning site SmaI (not destroyed)
  Sequencing primers: 5′ T7; 3′ SV40 late poly A
Terms and licenses: Academic/Nonprofit Terms; Industry Terms: Not Available to Industry
How to cite: pCMVTNT-T7-KPNA3 was a gift from Bryce Paschal (Addgene plasmid # 26679 ; http://n2t.net/addgene:26679 ; RRID:Addgene_26679)
