>Addgene plasmid #26679 | pCMVTNT-T7-KPNA3 | addgene partial sequence | sequence record 32916 | 26679 with T7
GCTACTTGTTCTTTTTGCACTCGAGCCACCATGGCCAGCATGACCGGCGGCCAGCAGATGGGCGAATTCG
CCGAGAACCCCAGCTTGGAGAACCACCGCATCAAGAGCTTCAAGAACAAGGGCCGCGATGTGGAAACAAT
GCGAAGACATAGAAATGAAGTGACAGTGGAACTGCGGAAGAACAAAAGAGATGAACACTTATTGAAAAAG
AGAAATGTTCCCCAAGAAGAAAGTCTAGAAGATTCAGATGTTGATGCTGATTTTAAAGCACAAAATGTAA
CCCTAGAAGCTATATTGCAGAATGCCACAAGTGATAACCCAGTGGTCCAATTGAGTGCTGTCCAGGCAGC
AAGAAAACTGTTATCCAGTGACAGAAATCCACCGATTGATGACTTAATAAAATCTGGGATTTTACCAATT
CTAGTCAAATGTCTAGAAAGGGATGATAATCCTTCATTACAGTTTGAAGCTGCTTGGGCATTAACTAACA
TAGCATCAGGAACTTCTGCACAGACTCAAGCTGTTGTGCAGTCTAATGCAGTACCTCTTTTTCTGAGACT
TCTTCGTTCACCACATCAGAATGTTTGTGAACAAGCAGTATGGGCTTTGGGAAACATTATAGGTGATGGT
CCTCAATGTAGAGATTATGTCATATCACTGGGAGTTGTCAAACCTCTTCTGTCCTTCATCAGTCCCTCCA
TCCCCATCACCTTCCTTCGGAACGTCACATGGGTCATTGTCAATCTCTGCAGGAATAAGGATCCCCCACC
GCCTATGGAGACAGTTCAGGAGATTTTGCCAGCTTTATGTGTCCTCATATACCATACAGATATAAACATT
CTTGTAGACACTGTTT
